>Addgene plasmid #113233 | pAW211 | addgene full sequence | sequence record 217646 | Addgene NGS Result
GGGGAATTGTGAGCGGATAACAATTCCCCTGTAGAAATAATTTTGTTTAACTTTAATAAGGAGATATACC
ATGGCGATGACCTGGCTTCCCCTTAATCCCATTCCACTCAAAGATCGCGTCTCCATGATCTTTCTGCAAT
ATGGGCAGATCGATGTAATAGATGGCGCGTTTGTACTTATCGACAAGACAGGGATCCGCACTCATATTCC
TGTTGGCTCGGTTGCCTGCATCATGCTGGAACCTGGTACACGGGTTTCGCATGCAGCTGTACGCCTGGCT
GCGCAAGTTGGAACATTGTTGGTATGGGTGGGGGAAGCGGGCGTTCGTGTTTATGCTTCTGGTCAGCCTG
GAGGTGCGCGTTCAGATAAGCTGCTCTATCAGGCAAAACTTGCTCTGGATGAAGATTTGCGTCTGAAGGT
CGTACGTAAAATGTTTGAACTTCGGTTTGGAGAACCTGCGCCTGCCCGGCGCTCCGTAGAGCAACTCAGA
GGTATAGAAGGCAGTCGCGTGCGGGCAACCTACGCACTTCTGGCGAAGCAATACGGCGTGACATGGAATG
GACGTCGCTACGATCCGAAAGACTGGGAAAAGGGCGATACGATCAACCAATGCATTAGCGCTGCAACTTC
CTGTTTATACGGCGTAACTGAAGCGGCGATACTTGCAGCTGGTTATGCACCAGCTATTGGGTTTGTGCAT
ACAGGAAAGCCTCTTTCCTTTGTTTACGATATTGCAGACATCATTAAATTTGACACTGTTGTACCGAAAG
CTTTTGAGATAGCGCGTCGTAACCCTGGTGAGCCGGACCGGGAAGTCCGTTTGGCGTGCAGGGATATTTT
TCGCAGTAGTAAAACATTAGCCAAATTGATTCCGCTTATAGAGGACGTGCTTGCCGCTGGAGAAATACAA
CCGCCGGCCCCACCTGAAGATGCACAGCCTGTTGCCATTCCGCTTCCTGTTTCACTGGGAGATGCAGGCC
ATCGCTCGAGCTGAAGGAGATATACC
[282 nt withheld, positions 1007-1288]
TGAGCGGCCGCACTCGAGTCTGGTAAAGAAACCGCTGCTGCGAAATTTGAACGCCAGCACATGGACTCGT
CTACTAGCGCAGCTTAATTAACCTAGGCTGCTGCCACCGCTGAGCAATAACTAGCATAACCCCTTGGGGC
CTCTAAACGGGTCTTGAGGGGTTTTTTGCTGAAACCTCAGGCATTTGAGAAGCACACGGTCACACTGCTT
CCGGTAGTCAATAAACCGGTAAACCAGCAATAGACATAAGCGGCTATTTAACGACCCTGCCCTGAACCGA
CGACCGGGTCATCGTGGCCGGATCTTGCGGCCCCTCGGCTTGAACGAATTGTTAGACATTATTTGCCGAC
TACCTTGGTGATCTCGCCTTTCACGTAGTGGACAAATTCTTCCAACTGATCTGCGCGCGAGGCCAAGCGA
TCTTCTTCTTGTCCAAGATAAGCCTGTCTAGCTTCAAGTATGACGGGCTGATACTGGGCCGGCAGGCGCT
CCATTGCCCAGTCGGCAGCGACATCCTTCGGCGCGATTTTGCCGGTTACTGCGCTGTACCAAATGCGGGA
CAACGTAAGCACTACATTTCGCTCATCGCCAGCCCAGTCGGGCGGCGAGTTCCATAGCGTTAAGGTTTCA
TTTAGCGCCTCAAATAGATCCTGTTCAGGAACCGGATCAAAGAGTTCCTCCGCCGCTGGACCTACCAAGG
CAACGCTATGTTCTCTTGCTTTTGTCAGCAAGATAGCCAGATCAATGTCGATCGTGGCTGGCTCGAAGAT
ACCTGCAAGAATGTCATTGCGCTGCCATTCTCCAAATTGCAGTTCGCGCTTAGCTGGATAACGCCACGGA
ATGATGTCGTCGTGCACAACAATGGTGACTTCTACAGCGCGGAGAATCTCGCTCTCTCCAGGGGAAGCCG
AAGTTTCCAAAAGGTCGTTGATCAAAGCTCGCCGCGTTGTTTCATCAAGCCTTACGGTCACCGTAACCAG
CAAATCAATATCACTGTGTGGCTTCAGGCCGCCATCCACTGCGGAGCCGTACAAATGTACGGCCAGCAAC
GTCGGTTCGAGATGGCGCTCGATGACGCCAACTACCTCTGATAGTTGAGTCGATACTTCGGCGATCACCG
CTTCCCTCATACTCTTCCTTTTTCAATATTATTGAAGCATTTATCAGGGTTATTGTCTCATGAGCGGATA
CATATTTGAATGTATTTAGAAAAATAAACAAATAGCTAGCTCACTCGGTCGCTACGCTCCGGGCGTGAGA
CTGCGGCGGGCGCTGCGGACACATACAAAGTTACCCACAGATTCCGTGGATAAGCAGGGGACTAACATGT
GAGGCAAAACAGCAGGGCCGCGCCGGTGGCGTTTTTCCATAGGCTCCGCCCTCCTGCCAGAGTTCACATA
AACAGACGCTTTTCCGGTGCATCTGTGGGAGCCGTGAGGCTCAACCATGAATCTGACAGTACGGGCGAAA
CCCGACAGGACTTAAAGATCCCCACCGTTTCCGGCGGGTCGCTCCCTCTTGCGCTCTCCTGTTCCGACCC
TGCCGTTTACCGGATACCTGTTCCGCCTTTCTCCCTTACGGGAAGTGTGGCGCTTTCTCATAGCTCACAC
ACTGGTATCTCGGCTCGGTGTAGGTCGTTCGCTCCAAGCTGGGCTGTAAGCAAGAACTCCCCGTTCAGCC
CGACTGCTGCGCCTTATCCGGTAACTGTTCACTTGAGTCCAACCCGGAAAAGCACGGTAAAACGCCACTG
GCAGCAGCCATTGGTAACTGGGAGTTCGCAGAGGATTTGTTTAGCTAAACACGCGGTTGCTCTTGAAGTG
TGCGCCAAAGTCCGGCTACACTGGAAGGACAGATTTGGTTGCTGTGCTCTGCGAAAGCCAGTTACCACGG
TTAAGCAGTTCCCCAACTGACTTAACCTTCGATCAAACCACCTCCCCAGGTGGTTTTTTCGTTTACAGGG
CAAAAGATTACGCGCAGAAAAAAAGGATCTCAAGAAGATCCTTTGATCTTTTCTACTGAACCGCTCTAGA
TACCTTTTTAATCAATGGATTAAGTACTCTTTAACATAATGGATGTGTTGTTTGTGTGATACTATAAAGT
TAACGAATTGTGACTGGCTTAAAAAATCATTAATTAATAATAGGTTATGTTTAGAGTGTTCCCCGCGCCA
GCGGGGATAAACCGAGCACAAATATCATCGCTCAATCTAGATTTCAGTGCAATTTATCTCTTCAAATGTA
GCACCTGAAGTCAGCCCCATACGATATAAGTTGTAATTCTCATGTTAGTCATGCCCCGCGCCCACCGGAA
GGAGCTGACTGGGTTGAAGGCTCTCAAGGGCATCGGTCGAGATCCCGGTGCCTAATGAGTGAGCTAACTT
ACATTAATTGCGTTGCGCTCACTGCCCGCTTTCCAGTCGGGAAACCTGTCGTGCCAGCTGCATTAATGAA
TCGGCCAACGCGCGGGGAGAGGCGGTTTGCGTATTGGGCGCCAGGGTGGTTTTTCTTTTCACCAGTGAGA
CGGGCAACAGCTGATTGCCCTTCACCGCCTGGCCCTGAGAGAGTTGCAGCAAGCGGTCCACGCTGGTTTG
CCCCAGCAGGCGAAAATCCTGTTTGATGGTGGTTAACGGCGGGATATAACATGAGCTGTCTTCGGTATCG
TCGTATCCCACTACCGAGATGTCCGCACCAACGCGCAGCCCGGACTCGGTAATGGCGCGCATTGCGCCCA
GCGCCATCTGATCGTTGGCAACCAGCATCGCAGTGGGAACGATGCCCTCATTCAGCATTTGCATGGTTTG
TTGAAAACCGGACATGGCACTCCAGTCGCCTTCCCGTTCCGCTATCGGCTGAATTTGATTGCGAGTGAGA
TATTTATGCCAGCCAGCCAGACGCAGACGCGCCGAGACAGAACTTAATGGGCCCGCTAACAGCGCGATTT
GCTGGTGACCCAATGCGACCAGATGCTCCACGCCCAGTCGCGTACCGTCTTCATGGGAGAAAATAATACT
GTTGATGGGTGTCTGGTCAGAGACATCAAGAAATAACGCCGGAACATTAGTGCAGGCAGCTTCCACAGCA
ATGGCATCCTGGTCATCCAGCGGATAGTTAATGATCAGCCCACTGACGCGTTGCGCGAGAAGATTGTGCA
CCGCCGCTTTACAGGCTTCGACGCCGCTTCGTTCTACCATCGACACCACCACGCTGGCACCCAGTTGATC
GGCGCGAGATTTAATCGCCGCGACAATTTGCGACGGCGCGTGCAGGGCCAGACTGGAGGTGGCAACGCCA
ATCAGCAACGACTGTTTGCCCGCCAGTTGTTGTGCCACGCGGTTGGGAATGTAATTCAGCTCCGCCATCG
CCGCTTCCACTTTTTCCCGCGTTTTCGCAGAAACGTGGCTGGCCTGGTTCACCACGCGGGAAACGGTCTG
ATAAGAGACACCGGCATACTCTGCGACATCGTATAACGTTACTGGTTTCACATTCACCACCCTGAATTGA
CTCTCTTCCGGGCGCTATCATGCCATACCGCGAAAGGTTTTGCGCCATTCGATGGTGTCCGGGATCTCGA
CGCTCTCCCTTATGCGACTCCTGCATTAGGAAATTAATACGACTCACTATA
Features (pLannotate 1.2.2; 16 found; start..end, strand, type, name):
      3..27      +  protein_bind   lac operator: The lac repressor binds to the lac operator to inhibit transcription in E. coli. This inhibition can be relieved by adding lactose or isopropyl-β-D-thiogalactopyranoside (IPTG). lac repressor encoded by lacI
     42..64      +  RBS            RBS: efficient ribosome binding site from bacteriophage T7 gene 10 (Olins and Rangwala, 1989)
     77..991     +  CDS            ygbT: CAS1_ECOLI - Also known as cas1. Experimental evidence at protein level: Swiss-Prot protein existence level 1. CRISPR (clustered regularly interspaced short palindromic repeat), is an adaptive immune system that provides protection against mobile genetic elements (viruses, transposable elements and conjugative plasmids) (PubMed:21255106, PubMed:24920831, PubMed:24793649). CRISPR clusters contain sequences complementary to antecedent mobile elements and target invading nucleic acids. CRISPR clusters are transcribed and processed into CRISPR RNA (crRNA). The Cas1-Cas2 complex is involved in CRIS
   1007..1288    +  CDS            ygbF (sequence withheld): CAS2_ECOLI - Also known as cas2. Experimental evidence at protein level: Swiss-Prot protein existence level 1. CRISPR (clustered regularly interspaced short palindromic repeat), is an adaptive immune system that provides protection against mobile genetic elements (viruses, transposable elements and conjugative plasmids) (PubMed:21255106, PubMed:24920831, PubMed:24793649). CRISPR clusters contain sequences complementary to antecedent mobile elements and target invading nucleic acids. CRISPR clusters are transcribed and processed into CRISPR RNA (crRNA). The Cas1-Cas2 complex is involved in CRIS
   1313..1354    +  CDS            S-Tag (fragment): affinity and epitope tag derived from pancreatic ribonuclease A
   1384..1401    +  CDS            SET1 (fragment): solubility-enhancement tag derived from T7 phage gene 10B
   1409..1456    +  terminator     T7 terminator: transcription terminator for bacteriophage T7 RNA polymerase
   1627..2418    -  CDS            SmR: aminoglycoside adenylyltransferase (Murphy, 1985); aadA; confers resistance to spectinomycin and streptomycin
   2419..2510    -  promoter       AmpR promoter: bla
   2558..3296    -  rep_origin     CloDF13 ori: Plasmids containing the CloDF13 (CDF) origin of replication can be propagated in E. coli cells that contain additional plasmids with compatible origins.
   3574..3638    -  CDS            TcR (fragment): tetracycline efflux protein; tet; confers resistance to tetracycline
   3653..3674    -  protein_bind   CAP binding site: CAP binding activates transcription in the presence of cAMP. E. coli catabolite activator protein
   3687..4769    -  CDS            lacI: lac repressor; lacI; The lac repressor binds to the lac operator to inhibit transcription in E. coli. This inhibition can be relieved by adding lactose or isopropyl-β-D-thiogalactopyranoside (IPTG).
   4770..4847    -  promoter       lacI promoter: lacI
   4855..4890    -  CDS            TcR (fragment): tetracycline efflux protein; tet; confers resistance to tetracycline
   4893..2       +  promoter       T7 promoter (across the origin): promoter for bacteriophage T7 RNA polymerase
