[The description below was written by a language model from this plasmid's Addgene catalogue record and pLannotate feature annotations shown in this document.]
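Description:
pAW211 is a low-copy bacterial expression plasmid built on the pCDF1b backbone, about 4.9 kb in total, designed to produce untagged E. coli Cas1 and Cas2 alongside a CRISPR leader-repeat target in the same cell. It replicates from the CloDF13 (CDF) origin, which is compatible with other common plasmid origins and so allows co-maintenance with additional plasmids. Selection is through the aadA aminoglycoside adenylyltransferase gene (SmR), which confers streptomycin and spectinomycin resistance.

Expression is driven by a T7 promoter paired with a lac operator and the T7 gene 10 ribosome binding site, and the plasmid carries its own lacI gene and promoter. Transcription is therefore repressed until IPTG induction in a host that supplies T7 RNA polymerase. The cas1 (ygbT) and cas2 (ygbF) coding sequences lie in tandem downstream of this promoter and are followed by a T7 terminator. The short S-Tag and SET1 fragments annotated after cas2 appear to be leftover backbone sequence, in keeping with the catalogue description of the proteins as untagged. The small TcR fragments are likewise probably backbone remnants or spurious matches.

The third insert is a 154 bp E. coli leader-repeat element representing a minimal CRISPR array, carrying a GGTAG to AACGA substitution in the leader. The feature table does not annotate this element, so its position in the plasmid cannot be stated from the record. Cas1-Cas2 is the integrase complex that inserts new spacers at the leader-proximal repeat, so the construct is suited to testing how this leader sequence affects spacer acquisition, presumably by comparison with a wild-type leader version.
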