Addgene plasmid #113233: pAW211
Purpose: E. coli expression vector for untagged E. coli Cas1 + Cas2 with CRISPR array, leader GGTAG->AACGA
Depositing lab: Jennifer Doudna. Depositing organization: University of California, Berkeley. Publication: Structures of the CRISPR genome integration complex. Wright AV, Liu JJ, Knott GJ, Doxzen KW, Nogales E, Doudna JA. Science. 2017 Sep 15;357(6356):1113-1118. doi: 10.1126/science.aao0679. Epub 2017 Jul 20. PubMed 28729350.
Backbone
  Vector backbone: pCDF1b
  Backbone size w/o insert (bp): 4000
  Total vector size (bp): 4909
  Vector type: Bacterial Expression
Growth in bacteria
  Bacterial resistance: Streptomycin, 50 μg/mL
  Growth temperature: 37°C
  Growth strain: DH5alpha
  Copy number: Low Copy
Gene/Insert 1
  Gene/Insert name: Cas1
  Species: E. coli
  Insert size (bp): 924
Gene/Insert 2
  Gene/Insert name: Cas2
  Species: E. coli
  Insert size (bp): 285
Gene/Insert 3
  Gene/Insert name: Leader-repeat
  Species: E. coli
  Insert size (bp): 154
  Mutation: GGTAG->AACGA
Terms and licenses: Academic/Nonprofit Terms; Industry Terms: Not Available to Industry
How to cite: pAW211 was a gift from Jennifer Doudna (Addgene plasmid # 113233 ; http://n2t.net/addgene:113233 ; RRID:Addgene_113233)
